>Addgene plasmid #53207 | pFA6a-HIS3MX6-PGAL1-GFP (F64L, S65T, V163A) | addgene partial sequence | sequence record 83726 | SP6 5'-ATTTAGGTGACACTATAG-3'
CGTACGCTGCAGGTCGACGGATCTATATTACCCTGTTATCCCTAGCGGATCTGCCGGTAGAGGTGTGGTC
AATAAGAGCGACCTCATACTATACCTGAGAAAGCAACCTGACCTACAGGAAAGAGTTACTCAAGAATAAG
AATTTTCGTTTTAAAACCTAAGAGTCACTTTAAAATTTGTATACACTTATTTTTTTTATAACTTATTTAA
TAATAAAAATCATAAATCATAAGAAATTCGCTTATTTAGAAGTGGCGCGCCCTATTTGTATAGTTCATCC
ATGCCATGTGTAATCCCAGCAGCTGTTACAAACTCAAGAAGGACCATGTGGTCTCTCTTTTCGTTGGGAT
CTTTCGAAAGGGCAGATTGTGTGGACAGGTAATGGTTGTCTGGTAAAAGGACAGGGCCATCGCCAATTGG
AGTATTTTGTTGATAATGGTCTGCTAGTTGAACGCTTCCATCTTCAATGTTGTGTCTAATTTTGAAGTTA
GCTTTGATTCCATTCTTTTGTTTGTCTGCCATGATGTATACATTGTGTGAGTTATAGTTGTATTCCAATT
TGTGCCCAAGAATGTTTCCATCTTCTTTAAAATCAATACCTTTTAACTCGATTCTATTAACAAGGGTATC
ACCTTCAAACTTGACTTCAGCACGTGTCTTGTAGTTCCCGTCATCTTTGAAAAATATAGTTCTTTCCTGT
ACATAACCTTCGGGCATGGCACTCTTGAAAAAGTCATGCTGTTTCATGTGATCTGGGTATCTTGAAAAGC
ATTGAACACCATAAGTGAGAGTAGTGACAAGTGTTGGCCATGGAACAGGTAGTTTTCCAGTAGTGCAAAT
AAATTTAAGGGTAAGTTTTCCGTATGTTGCATCACCTTCACCCTCTCCACTGACAGAAAATTTGTG
