>Addgene plasmid #53207 | pFA6a-HIS3MX6-PGAL1-GFP (F64L, S65T, V163A) | addgene partial sequence | sequence record 85999 | GFPfusionREV 5'-CTCCACTGACAGAAAATTTG-3'
ATTCACAAGAATTGGGACAACTCCAGTGAAAAGTTCTTCTCCTTTACTGTTAATTAAAGACATTTTGAGA
TCCGGGTTTTTTCTCCTTGACGTTAAAGTATAGAGGTATATTAACAATTTTTTGTTGATACTTTTATTAC
ATTTGAATAAGAAGTAATACAAACCGAAAATGTTGAAAGTATTAGTTAAAGTGGTTATGCAGTTTTTGCA
TTTATATATCTGTTAATAGATCAAAAATCATCGCTTCGCTGATTAATTACCCCAGAAATAAGGCTAAAAA
ACTAATCGCATTATCATCCTATGGTTGTTAATTTGATTCGTTCATTTGAAGGTTTGTGGGGCCAGGTTAC
TGCCAATTTTTCCTCTTCATAACCATAAAAGCTAGTATTGTAGAATCTTTATTGTTCGGAGCAGTGCGGC
GCGAGGCACATCTGCGTTTCAGGAACGCGACCGGTGAAGACGAGGACGCACGGAGGAGAGTCTTCCTTCG
GAGGGCTGTCACCCGCTCGGCGGCTTCTAATCCGTACTTCAATATAGCAATGAGCAGTTAAGCGTATTAC
TGAAAGTTCCAAAGAGAAGGTTTTTTTAGGCTAAGATAATGGGGCTCTTTACAGATCTGTTTAGCTTGCC
TCGTCCCCGCCGGGTCACCCGGCCAGCGACATGGAGGCCCAGAATACCCTCCTTGACAGTCTTGACGTGC
GCAGCTCAGGGGCATGATGTGACTGTCGCCCGTACATTTAGCCCATACATCCCCATGTATAATCATTTGC
ATCCATACATTTTGATGGCCGCACGGCGCGAAGCAAAAATTACGGCTCCTCGCTGCAGACCTGCGAGCAG
GGAAACGCTCCCCTCACAGACGCGTTGAATTGTCCCCACGCCGCGCCCCTGTAGAGAAATATAAAAGGTT
AGGATTTGCCACTGAGGTTCTTCTTTCATATACTTCCTTTTAAAATCCTTGCTAGGATACAGTTCTCACA
TCACATCCGAACATAAACAACCATGG
