[The description below was written by a language model from this plasmid's Addgene catalogue record.]
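Description:
pFA6a-HIS3MX6-PGAL1-GFP (F64L, S65T, V163A) is a yeast genomic-targeting template plasmid built on the pFA6a backbone. It is maintained in E. coli as a high-copy plasmid under ampicillin selection. It is not intended to replicate in yeast; plasmids of this family normally serve as PCR templates. The module is amplified with primers carrying short homology arms to a chosen chromosomal locus, and the product is integrated by homologous recombination in Saccharomyces cerevisiae. No feature table accompanies the record, so the bacterial origin and the exact layout and boundaries of the elements are not documented here.

The transplantable cassette has three parts in order: the HIS3MX6 selectable marker, the S. cerevisiae GAL1 promoter, and a GFP coding sequence carrying the F64L, S65T and V163A substitutions, which the depositor describes as a stable GFP variant. HIS3MX6 allows integrants to be selected by histidine prototrophy in his3 strains. When the cassette is inserted immediately upstream of a target gene's start codon, the native promoter is displaced. The gene is then expressed as an N-terminal GFP fusion under GAL1 control, which is induced by galactose and repressed by glucose. This permits conditional expression or overexpression, shut-off experiments, and fluorescence localisation of the tagged protein from its chromosomal locus.

According to the depositor, the plasmid was derived from an earlier pFA6a-HIS3MX6-PGAL1-GFP construct by replacing its GFP with this variant. SP6 and T7 primer sites flank the insert for sequencing. The cloning method is not recorded.
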