Addgene plasmid #53207: pFA6a-HIS3MX6-PGAL1-GFP (F64L, S65T, V163A)
Purpose: N-terminal chromosomal tagging with stable GFP under control of GAL promoter
Depositing lab: John Pringle. Depositing organization: Stanford University.
Backbone
  Vector backbone: pFA6a
  Vector type: Yeast genomic targeting
  Selectable markers: HIS3
Growth in bacteria
  Bacterial resistance: Ampicillin, 100 μg/mL
  Growth temperature: 37°C
  Growth strain: DH5alpha
  Copy number: High Copy
Gene/Insert
  Gene/Insert name: GAL1 promoter (alt name: GAL1)
  Species: S. cerevisiae (budding yeast)
  Entrez Gene: GAL1 (a.k.a. YBR020W)
  Promoter: GAL1 promoter
  Tag / fusion protein: HIS3MX6 (N terminal on insert); GFP (F64L, S65T, V163A) (C terminal on insert)
  Cloning method: Unknown
  Sequencing primers: 5′ SP6; 3′ T7
Terms and licenses: Academic/Nonprofit Terms; Industry Terms: Not Available to Industry
Depositor comments: GFP in Addgene plasmid #41616 was replaced with stable GFP variant (F64L, S65T, V163A).
How to cite: pFA6a-HIS3MX6-PGAL1-GFP (F64L, S65T, V163A) was a gift from John Pringle (Addgene plasmid # 53207 ; http://n2t.net/addgene:53207 ; RRID:Addgene_53207)
